>Addgene plasmid #88887 | MSCV Puro SCRIB P305L | addgene full sequence | sequence record 208368 | Addgene NGS Result
TATGCGGTGTGAAATACCGCACAGATGCGTAAGGAGAAAATACCGCATCAGGCGCCATTCGCCATTCAGG
CTGCGCAACTGTTGGGAAGGGCGATCGGTGCGGGCCTCTTCGCTATTACGCCAGCTGGCGAAAGGGGGAT
GTGCTGCAAGGCGATTAAGTTGGGTAACGCCAGGGTTTTCCCAGTCACGACGTTGTAAAACGACGGCGCA
AGGAATGGTGCATGCAAGGAGATGGCGCCCAACAGTCCCCCGGCCACGGGGCCTGCCACCATACCCACGC
CGAAACAAGCGCTCATGAGCCCGAAGTGGCGAGCCCGATCTTCCCCATCGGTGATGTCGGCGATATAGGC
GCCAGCAACCGCACCTGTGGCGCCGGTGATGCCGGCCACGATGCGTCCGGCGTAGAGGCGATTAGTCCAA
TTTGTTAAAGACAGGATATCAGTGGTCCAGGCTCTAGTTTTGACTCAACAATATCACCAGCTGAAGCCTA
TAGAGTACGAGCCATAGATAAAATAAAAGATTTTATTTAGTCTCCAGAAAAAGGGGGGAATGAAAGACCC
CACCTGTAGGTTTGGCAAGCTAGCTTAAGTAACGCCATTTTGCAAGGCATGGAAAATACATAACTGAGAA
TAGAGAAGTTCAGATCAAGGTTAGGAACAGAGAGACAGCAGAATATGGGCCAAACAGGATATCTGTGGTA
AGCAGTTCCTGCCCCGGCTCAGGGCCAAGAACAGATGGTCCCCAGATGCGGTCCCGCCCTCAGCAGTTTC
TAGAGAACCATCAGATGTTTCCAGGGTGCCCCAAGGACCTGAAATGACCCTGTGCCTTATTTGAACTAAC
CAATCAGTTCGCTTCTCGCTTCTGTTCGCGCGCTTCTGCTCCCCGAGCTCAATAAAAGAGCCCACAACCC
CTCACTCGGCGCGCCAGTCCTCCGATAGACTGCGTCGCCCGGGTACCCGTATTCCCAATAAAGCCTCTTG
CTGTTTGCATCCGAATCGTGGACTCGCTGATCCTTGGGAGGGTCTCCTCAGATTGATTGACTGCCCACCT
CGGGGGTCTTTCATTTGGAGGTTCCACCGAGATTTGGAGACCCCTGCCCAGGGACCACCGACCCCCCCGC
CGGGAGGTAAGCTGGCCAGCGGTCGTTTCGTGTCTGTCTCTGTCTTTGTGCGTGTTTGTGCCGGCATCTA
ATGTTTGCGCCTGCGTCTGTACTAGTTAGCTAACTAGCTCTGTATCTGGCGGACCCGTGGTGGAACTGAC
GAGTTCTGAACACCCGGCCGCAACCCTGGGAGACGTCCCAGGGACTTTGGGGGCCGTTTTTGTGGCCCGA
CCTGAGGAAGGGAGTCGATGTGGAATCCGACCCCGTCAGGATATGTGGTTCTGGTAGGAGACGAGAACCT
AAAACAGTTCCCGCCTCCGTCTGAATTTTTGCTTTCGGTTTGGAACCGAAGCCGCGCGTCTTGTCTGCTG
CAGCGCTGCAGCATCGTTCTGTGTTGTCTCTGTCTGACTGTGTTTCTGTATTTGTCTGAAAATTAGGGCC
AGACTGTTACCACTCCCTTAAGTTTGACCTTAGGTCACTGGAAAGATGTCGAGCGGATCGCTCACAACCA
GTCGGTAGATGTCAAGAAGAGACGTTGGGTTACCTTCTGCTCTGCAGAATGGCCAACCTTTAACGTCGGA
TGGCCGCGAGACGGCACCTTTAACCGAGACCTCATCACCCAGGTTAAGATCAAGGTCTTTTCACCTGGCC
CGCATGGACACCCAGACCAGGTCCCCTACATCGTGACCTGGGAAGCCTTGGCTTTTGACCCCCCTCCCTG
GGTCAAGCCCTTTGTACACCCTAAGCCTCCGCCTCCTCTTCCTCCATCCGCCCCGTCTCTCCCCCTTGAA
CCTCCTCGTTCGACCCCGCCTCGATCCTCCCTTTATCCAGCCCTCACTCCTTCTCTAGGCGCCGGAATTA
GATCTCGCCACCATGCTCAAGTGCATCCCGCTGTGGCGCTGCAACCGGCACGTGGAGTCGGTGGACAAGC
GGCACTGTTCGCTGCAGGCCGTGCCGGAGGAGATCTACCGCTACAGCCGCAGCCTGGAGGAGCTGCTGCT
CGACGCCAACCAGCTGCGCGAGCTGCCCAAGCCTTTTTTCCGGCTGCTGAACTTGCGCAAGCTGGGCCTG
AGCGACAACGAGATCCAGCGGTTGCCTCCCGAGGTGGCCAACTTCATGCAGCTGGTGGAGCTGGACGTGT
CCCGGAACGATATCCCTGAGATCCCGGAGAGCATCAAGTTCTGCAAGGCTCTGGAGATCGCGGACTTCAG
TGGGAACCCCCTCTCCAGGCTCCCTGATGGCTTCACTCAGCTGCGCAGCCTGGCTCACCTGGCCCTGAAT
GATGTGTCTCTGCAGGCACTGCCCGGGGACGTGGGCAACCTCGCCAACCTGGTGACCCTGGAGCTCCGGG
AGAACCTGCTCAAGTCCCTGCCAGCGTCCCTGTCATTTCTGGTCAAGCTGGAACAGCTGGATCTGGGAGG
CAACGATCTGGAAGTGCTGCCAGACACTCTGGGGGCTCTGCCCAATCTTCGGGAGCTGTGGCTTGACCGG
AACCAGCTGTCAGCACTGCCCCCGGAGCTCGGGAACCTGCGGCGCCTGGTGTGCCTGGACGTGTCGGAAA
ACCGGCTGGAGGAGCTGCCTGCTGAGCTCGGCGGGCTGGTGCTGCTCACTGACCTGCTGCTGTCCCAGAA
CCTGCTGCGGAGGCTGCCCGACGGCATCGGTCAGCTGAAGCAGCTATCCATCCTAAAGGTAGACCAGAAT
CGGCTGTGCGAGGTGACTGAGGCCATCGGGGACTGTGAGAACCTCTCTGAGCTGATCCTCACGGAGAACC
TGCTGATGGCCCTGCTCCGCTCCCTGGGAAAGCTGACTAAGCTGACCAACCTCAACGTGGACCGGAACCA
CCTCGAGGCGCTGCCGCCCGAGATCGGGGGCTGTGTGGCACTCAGCGTCCTCTCCTTGAGGGACAACCGC
CTGGCCGTCCTGCCACCAGAGCTGGCCCACACGACAGAGCTGCACGTGCTGGACGTGGCGGGGAACCGCC
TGCAGAGTCTGCCGTTCGCGCTCACCCACCTCAATCTCAAGGCCCTGTGGCTGGCAGAGAACCAGGCGCA
GCCCATGCTCCGGTTCCAGACGGAGGATGATGCCCGGACCGGCGAGAAGGTGCTCACCTGCTACTTGCTG
CCCCAGCAGCCCCCACCCAGCCTCGAGGATGCTGGGCAGCAGGGGAGCCTCTCGGAGACCTGGAGCGATG
CCCCGCCGAGCCGCGTCAGCGTCATCCAGTTCCTGGAGGCCCCCATAGGTGATGAGGACGCTGAGGAAGC
TGCAGCTGAGAAGCGGGGCCTACAGCGCCGGGCCACACCTCACCCCAGCGAGCTCAAGGTGATGAAGAGG
AGCATCGAGGGGCGGCGGAGCGAGGCCTGCCCTTGCCAGCCAGACTCTGGGTCGCCCTTGCCTGCAGAGG
AGGAGAAGCGGCTGAGTGCCGAGTCTGGCCTGAGTGAAGACTCTCGCCCATCTGCCAGCACAGTCTCTGA
GGCTGAGCCCGAGGGCCCGTCGGCTGAGGCACAGGGTGGGAGCCAGCAGGAAGCCACGACTGCTGGCGGG
GAGGAAGACGCCGAAGAGGACTACCAGGAGCCCACGGTGCATTTCGCAGAGGACGCACTGCTGCCCGGGG
ATGACAGGGAGATCGAGGAGGGGCAGCCTGAGGCCCCCTGGACCCTGCCAGGCGGGAGGCAGCGGCTCAT
CCGCAAGGACACACCTCACTACAAAAAGCACTTCAAGATCTCCAAGCTGCCCCAGCCCGAGGCCGTTGTG
GCTCTGCTGCAGGGCATGCAGCCTGATGGGGAGGGCCCTGTGGCTCCCGGGGGCTGGCACAATGGCCCCC
ACGCACCCTGGGCTCCTCGGGCCCAGAAGGAGGAGGAGGAGGAGGAAGAGGGTAGTCCTCAGGAGGAGGA
GGAAGAGGAGGAGGAGGAAAACAGGGCTGAAGAGGAAGAGGCCAGCACTGAGGAGGAGGACAAGGAGGGG
GCCGTGGTTTCTGCGCCCTCTGTCAAGGGAGTGTCGTTTGACCAGGCCAATAACCTGCTGATAGAGCCTG
CTCGCATTGAGGAGGAAGAGCTGACCCTCACCATCCTGCGGCAGACTGGGGGCCTGGGCATCAGCATTGC
GGGCGGCAAGGGCTCCACACCCTATAAGGGGGACGACGAGGGCATATTCATCTCTCGGGTGTCCGAGGAA
GGCCCTGCGGCCCGGGCTGGAGTCCGTGTGGGTGACAAGCTCCTGGAGGTGAATGGTGTGGCTCTGCAGG
GCGCCGAGCACCACGAGGCCGTGGAGGCGCTCCGGGGGGCCGGCACTGCCGTGCAGATGCGAGTGTGGCG
GGAGCGCATGGTGGAGCCTGAGAACGCGGTCACCATCACGCCGCTGCGGCCCGAGGATGATTACAGCCCC
CGAGAGCGGCGGGGAGGGGGGCTGCGCCTGCCCCTGCTCCCGCCTGAGAGCCCCGGGCCCCTCCGTCAGC
GCCACGTGGCCTGCCTGGCACGCAGCGAGAGGGGGCTGGGCTTCAGCATTGCTGGTGGGAAAGGCTCCAC
ACCCTACAGGGCTGGTGATGCGGGCATCTTCGTCTCCCGCATTGCCGAGGGCGGTGCTGCTCACCGCGCG
GGCACACTGCAGGTTGGCGACCGCGTCCTCTCTATTAATGGAGTGGACGTGACTGAGGCCAGGCATGACC
ACGCCGTCTCCCTGCTGACCGCTGCCTCCCCCACCATCGCCCTGCTGTTGGAGCGGGAGGCTGGGGGCCC
TCTTCCTCCCAGCCCTCTGCCACATTCCTCACCCCCCACCGCTGCTGTTGCCACCACCAGCATAACCACT
GCCACCCCCGGGGTGCCTGGGTTGCCGAGCCTGGCCCCCAGCCTGCTGGCTGCCGCGTTGGAAGGGCCAT
ACCCAGTGGAGGAGATCCGTCTGCCAAGAGCTGGGGGCCCTCTGGGGCTTAGTATTGTCGGAGGCTCCGA
CCATTCCAGCCACCCGTTTGGTGTCCAGGAGCCTGGTGTGTTCATCTCCAAGGTGCTCCCGCGGGGCCTG
GCCGCTCGCAGCGGCCTGCGGGTTGGGGACCGCATCCTGGCAGTGAACGGGCAAGACGTGCGGGATGCCA
CGCACCAAGAAGCAGTCAGTGCCCTGCTCCGGCCCTGCCTGGAGCTGTCGCTGCTGGTGCGGAGGGACCC
GGCACCCCCGGGCCTACGGGAACTGTGCATCCAGAAGGCACCTGGGGAGAGGCTGGGCATCAGCATCCGC
GGGGGTGCCAGGGGCCACGCTGGCAACCCCCGCGACCCCACAGACGAGGGCATCTTCATCTCCAAGGTGA
GCCCCACGGGGGCAGCCGGGCGCGACGGTCGGCTGCGTGTGGGTTTGCGGCTGTTGGAGGTGAACCAGCA
GAGCCTGCTGGGCCTGACGCACGGCGAGGCGGTGCAGCTGCTCCGCAGTGTGGGCGACACCCTCACCGTG
CTGGTCTGTGACGGCTTCGAGGCCAGCACCGACGCAGCCCTGGAGGTGTCCCCAGGTGTCATTGCCAACC
CCTTTGCGGCAGGCATCGGCCACCGGAACAGCCTGGAGAGCATCTCTTCCATCGACCGGGAGCTGAGCCC
TGAGGGCCCAGGCAAGGAGAAGGAGCTGCCTGGACAGACCCTGCACTGGGGGCCCGAGGCCACAGAAGCC
GCAGGTCGGGGTCTGCAGCCCCTGAAGCTGGACTACCGCGCCCTGGCCGCCGTGCCCAGCGCTGGCAGCG
TGCAGAGGGTACCGTCTGGAGCAGCTGGAGGGAAGATGGCTGAATCTCCCTGCTCCCCTAGTGGCCAGCA
GCCGCCCTCCCCGCCTTCTCCGGATGAGCTGCCCGCCAATGTGAAGCAGGCCTACAGGGCCTTCGCGGCC
GTGCCCACTTCTCACCCGCCTGAGGATGCCCCTGCCCAGCCCCCCACGCCTGGGCCTGCAGCCTCCCCGG
AGCAGCTGTCCTTCCGGGAGCGGCAGAAGTACTTTGAGCTGGAGGTGCGCGTGCCCCAGGCCGAGGGCCC
CCCTAAGCGCGTGTCCCTGGTGGGTGCTGACGACCTGCGGAAGATGCAGGAGGAGGAAGCCAGAAAACTA
CAGCAGAAGAGAGCGCAGATGCTGCGGGAGGCGGCAGAGGCTGGGGCCGAAGCGAGGCTCGCCCTGGACG
GGGAGACGCTGGGCGAGGAGGAACAGGAGGATGAGCAGCCACCCTGGGCCAGCCCGAGCCCCACCTCAAG
GCAGAGCCCGGCGTCCCCCCCGCCCCTGGGAGGTGGCGCCCCGGTGCGGACGGCCAAAGCTGAACGGCGC
CACCAGGAGCGGCTGCGCGTGCAGAGTCCGGAGCCACCGGCACCCGAGCGTGCCCTGTCCCCTGCCGAGC
TCCGGGCCCTGGAGGCCGAGAAGCGTGCGCTGTGGAGGGCAGCCAGGATGAAGTCATTGGAACAGGACGC
TCTCCGAGCACAGATGGTCCTCAGCAGGTCCCAGGAAGGCCGGGGCACGCGGGGGCCCCTGGAGCGACTG
GCCGAGGCCCCTTCCCCTGCGCCCACCCCGTCGCCCACCCCTGTGGAAGACCTTGGCCCCCAGACCAGCA
CCTCCCCGGGACGCCTGTCACCGGACTTTGCTGAGGAGTTGAGGTCCCTGGAACCATCTCCCAGCCCTGG
CCCGCAGGAGGAGGATGGAGAAGTGGCTCTGGTGCTTCTGGGCAGGCCCTCACCCGGCGCTGTGGGCCCT
GAAGATGTGGCACTGTGCAGCAGCCGCCGCCCCGTAAGGCCTGGGCGCCGTGGCCTGGGCCCTGTGCCCT
CCTAGGGTTAAGAATTCTACCGGGTAGGGGAGGCGCTTTTCCCAAGGCAGTCTGGAGCATGCGCTTTAGC
AGCCCCGCTGGGCACTTGGCGCTACACAAGTGGCCTCTGGCCTCGCACACATTCCACATCCACCGGTAGG
CGCCAACCGGCTCCGTTCTTTGGTGGCCCCTTCGCGCCACCTTCTACTCCTCCCCTAGTCAGGAAGTTCC
CCCCCGCCCCGCAGCTCGCGTCGTGCAGGACGTGACAAATGGAAGTAGCACGTCTCACTAGTCTCGTGCA
GATGGACAGCACCGCTGAGCAATGGAAGCGGGTAGGCCTTTGGGGCAGCGGCCAATAGCAGCTTTGCTCC
TTCGCTTTCTGGGCTCAGAGGCTGGGAAGGGGTGGGTCCGGGGGCGGGCTCAGGGGCGGGCTCAGGGGCG
GGGCGGGCGCCCGAAGGTCCTCCGGAGGCCCGGCATTCTGCACGCTTCAAAAGCGCACGTCTGCCGCGCT
GTTCTCCTCTTCCTCATCTCCGGGCCTTTCGACCTGCAGCCCAAGCTTACCATGACCGAGTACAAGCCCA
CGGTGCGCCTCGCCACCCGCGACGACGTCCCCAGGGCCGTACGCACCCTCGCCGCCGCGTTCGCCGACTA
CCCCGCCACGCGCCACACCGTCGATCCGGACCGCCACATCGAGCGGGTCACCGAGCTGCAAGAACTCTTC
CTCACGCGCGTCGGGCTCGACATCGGCAAGGTGTGGGTCGCGGACGACGGCGCCGCGGTGGCGGTCTGGA
CCACGCCGGAGAGCGTCGAAGCGGGGGCGGTGTTCGCCGAGATCGGCCCGCGCATGGCCGAGTTGAGCGG
TTCCCGGCTGGCCGCGCAGCAACAGATGGAAGGCCTCCTGGCGCCGCACCGGCCCAAGGAGCCCGCGTGG
TTCCTGGCCACCGTCGGCGTCTCGCCCGACCACCAGGGCAAGGGTCTGGGCAGCGCCGTCGTGCTCCCCG
GAGTGGAGGCGGCCGAGCGCGCCGGGGTGCCCGCCTTCCTGGAGACCTCCGCGCCCCGCAACCTCCCCTT
CTACGAGCGGCTCGGCTTCACCGTCACCGCCGACGTCGAGGTGCCCGAAGGACCGCGCACCTGGTGCATG
ACCCGCAAGCCCGGTGCCTGACGCCCGCCCCACGACCCGCAGCGCCCGACCGAAAGGAGCGCACGACCCC
ATGCATCGATAAAATAAAAGATTTTATTTAGTCTCCAGAAAAAGGGGGGAATGAAAGACCCCACCTGTAG
GTTTGGCAAGCTAGCTTAAGTAACGCCATTTTGCAAGGCATGGAAAATACATAACTGAGAATAGAGAAGT
TCAGATCAAGGTTAGGAACAGAGAGACAGCAGAATATGGGCCAAACAGGATATCTGTGGTAAGCAGTTCC
TGCCCCGGCTCAGGGCCAAGAACAGATGGTCCCCAGATGCGGTCCCGCCCTCAGCAGTTTCTAGAGAACC
ATCAGATGTTTCCAGGGTGCCCCAAGGACCTGAAATGACCCTGTGCCTTATTTGAACTAACCAATCAGTT
CGCTTCTCGCTTCTGTTCGCGCGCTTCTGCTCCCCGAGCTCAATAAAAGAGCCCACAACCCCTCACTCGG
CGCGCCAGTCCTCCGATAGACTGCGTCGCCCGGGTACCCGTGTATCCAATAAACCCTCTTGCAGTTGCAT
CCGACTTGTGGTCTCGCTGTTCCTTGGGAGGGTCTCCTCTGAGTGATTGACTACCCGTCAGCGGGGGTCT
TTCATGGGTAACAGTTTCTTGAAGTTGGAGAACAACATTCTGAGGGTAGGAGTCGAATATTAAGTAATCC
TGACTCAATTAGCCACTGTTTTGAATCCACATACTCCAATACTCCTGAAATAGTTCATTATGGACAGCGC
AGAAAGAGCTGGGGAGAATTGTGAAATTGTTATCCGCTCACAATTCCACACAACATACGAGCCGGAAGCA
TAAAGTGTAAAGCCTGGGGTGCCTAATGAGTGAGCTAACTCACATTAATTGCGTTGCGCTCACTGCCCGC
TTTCCAGTCGGGAAACCTGTCGTGCCAGCTGCATTAATGAATCGGCCAACGCGCGGGGAGAGGCGGTTTG
CGTATTGGGCGCTCTTCCGCTTCCTCGCTCACTGACTCGCTGCGCTCGGTCGTTCGGCTGCGGCGAGCGG
TATCAGCTCACTCAAAGGCGGTAATACGGTTATCCACAGAATCAGGGGATAACGCAGGAAAGAACATGTG
AGCAAAAGGCCAGCAAAAGGCCAGGAACCGTAAAAAGGCCGCGTTGCTGGCGTTTTTCCATAGGCTCCGC
CCCCCTGACGAGCATCACAAAAATCGACGCTCAAGTCAGAGGTGGCGAAACCCGACAGGACTATAAAGAT
ACCAGGCGTTTCCCCCTGGAAGCTCCCTCGTGCGCTCTCCTGTTCCGACCCTGCCGCTTACCGGATACCT
GTCCGCCTTTCTCCCTTCGGGAAGCGTGGCGCTTTCTCATAGCTCACGCTGTAGGTATCTCAGTTCGGTG
TAGGTCGTTCGCTCCAAGCTGGGCTGTGTGCACGAACCCCCCGTTCAGCCCGACCGCTGCGCCTTATCCG
GTAACTATCGTCTTGAGTCCAACCCGGTAAGACACGACTTATCGCCACTGGCAGCAGCCACTGGTAACAG
GATTAGCAGAGCGAGGTATGTAGGCGGTGCTACAGAGTTCTTGAAGTGGTGGCCTAACTACGGCTACACT
AGAAGAACAGTATTTGGTATCTGCGCTCTGCTGAAGCCAGTTACCTTCGGAAAAAGAGTTGGTAGCTCTT
GATCCGGCAAACAAACCACCGCTGGTAGCGGTGGTTTTTTTGTTTGCAAGCAGCAGATTACGCGCAGAAA
AAAAGGATCTCAAGAAGATCCTTTGATCTTTTCTACGGGGTCTGACGCTCAGTGGAACGAAAACTCACGT
TAAGGGATTTTGGTCATGAGATTATCAAAAAGGATCTTCACCTAGATCCTTTTAAATTAAAAATGAAGTT
TTAAATCAATCTAAAGTATATATGAGTAAACTTGGTCTGACAGTTACCAATGCTTAATCAGTGAGGCACC
TATCTCAGCGATCTGTCTATTTCGTTCATCCATAGTTGCCTGACTCCCCGTCGTGTAGATAACTACGATA
CGGGAGGGCTTACCATCTGGCCCCAGTGCTGCAATGATACCGCGAGACCCACGCTCACCGGCTCCAGATT
TATCAGCAATAAACCAGCCAGCCGGAAGGGCCGAGCGCAGAAGTGGTCCTGCAACTTTATCCGCCTCCAT
CCAGTCTATTAATTGTTGCCGGGAAGCTAGAGTAAGTAGTTCGCCAGTTAATAGTTTGCGCAACGTTGTT
GCCATTGCTACAGGCATCGTGGTGTCACGCTCGTCGTTTGGTATGGCTTCATTCAGCTCCGGTTCCCAAC
GATCAAGGCGAGTTACATGATCCCCCATGTTGTGCAAAAAAGCGGTTAGCTCCTTCGGTCCTCCGATCGT
TGTCAGAAGTAAGTTGGCCGCAGTGTTATCACTCATGGTTATGGCAGCACTGCATAATTCTCTTACTGTC
ATGCCATCCGTAAGATGCTTTTCTGTGACTGGTGAGTACTCAACCAAGTCATTCTGAGAATAGTGTATGC
GGCGACCGAGTTGCTCTTGCCCGGCGTCAATACGGGATAATACCGCGCCACATAGCAGAACTTTAAAAGT
GCTCATCATTGGAAAACGTTCTTCGGGGCGAAAACTCTCAAGGATCTTACCGCTGTTGAGATCCAGTTCG
ATGTAACCCACTCGTGCACCCAACTGATCTTCAGCATCTTTTACTTTCACCAGCGTTTCTGGGTGAGCAA
AAACAGGAAGGCAAAATGCCGCAAAAAAGGGAATAAGGGCGACACGGAAATGTTGAATACTCATACTCTT
CCTTTTTCAATATTATTGAAGCATTTATCAGGGTTATTGTCTCATGAGCGGATACATATTTGAATGTATT
TAGAAAAATAAACAAATAGGGGTTCCGCGCACATTTCCCCGAAAAGTGCCACCTGACGTCTAAGAAACCA
TTATTATCATGACATTAACCTATAAAAATAGGCGTATCACGAGGCCCTTTCGTCTCGCGCGTTTCGGTGA
TGACGGTGAAAACCTCTGACACATGCAGCTCCCGGAGACGGTCACAGCTTGTCTGTAAGCGGATGCCGGG
AGCAGACAAGCCCGTCAGGGCGCGTCAGCGGGTGTTGGCGGGTGTCGGGGCTGGCTTAACTATGCGGCAT
CAGAGCAGATTGTACTGAGAGTGCACCA
Features (pLannotate 1.2.2; 19 found; start..end, strand, type, name):
     58..207     -  CDS            lacZα (fragment): LacZα fragment of β-galactosidase; lacZ fragment
    207..408     -  CDS            TcR (fragment): tetracycline efflux protein; tet; confers resistance to tetracycline
    409..507     +  CDS            env (fragment): murine leukemia virus gPr80 envelope polyprotein precursor; env; proteolytically cleaved into gp70SU and p15TM subunits
    549..1065    +  LTR            5' LTR: 5' long terminal repeat from murine embryonic stem cell virus
   1129..1470    +  misc_feature   MESV Ψ: packaging signal of murine embryonic stem cell virus
   1537..1953    +  CDS            gag (truncated): truncated Moloney murine leukemia virus (MMLV) gag gene lacking the start codon
   1973..6862    +  CDS            SCRIB: SCRIB_HUMAN - Also known as CRIB1, KIAA0147, LAP4, SCRB1, VARTUL. Experimental evidence at protein level: Swiss-Prot protein existence level 1. Scaffold protein involved in different aspects of polarized cell differentiation regulating epithelial and neuronal morphogenesis and T-cell polarization (PubMed:15182672, PubMed:16344308, PubMed:19041750, PubMed:18716323, PubMed:18641685, PubMed:16965391, PubMed:27380321). Via its interaction with CRTAM, required for the late phase polarization of a subset of CD4+ T-cells, which in turn regulates TCR-mediated proliferation and IFNG and IL22 production
   6882..7381    +  promoter       PGK promoter: mouse phosphoglycerate kinase 1 promoter
   7402..8001    +  CDS            PuroR: puromycin N-acetyltransferase; pac from Streptomyces alboniger; confers resistance to puromycin
   8101..8615    +  LTR            3' LTR: 3' long terminal repeat from murine embryonic stem cell virus
   8775..8797    -  protein_bind   lac operator (fragment): The lac repressor binds to the lac operator to inhibit transcription in E. coli. This inhibition can be relieved by adding lactose or isopropyl-β-D-thiogalactopyranoside (IPTG). lac repressor encoded by lacI
   8801..8831    -  promoter       lac promoter: promoter for the E. coli lac operon
   8846..8867    -  protein_bind   CAP binding site: CAP binding activates transcription in the presence of cAMP. E. coli catabolite activator protein
   8880..8972    -  CDS            lacI (fragment): lac repressor; lacI; The lac repressor binds to the lac operator to inhibit transcription in E. coli. This inhibition can be relieved by adding lactose or isopropyl-β-D-thiogalactopyranoside (IPTG).
   9155..9743    -  rep_origin     ori: high-copy-number ColE1/pMB1/pBR322/pUC origin of replication
   9914..10774   -  CDS            AmpR: β-lactamase; bla; confers resistance to ampicillin, carbenicillin, and related antibiotics
  10775..10879   -  promoter       AmpR promoter: bla
  10974..11009   +  CDS            rop (fragment): Rop protein, which maintains plasmids at low copy number; rop
  11111..52      +  misc_feature   bom (fragment) (across the origin): basis of mobility region from pBR322
