[The description below was written by a language model from this plasmid's Addgene catalogue record and pLannotate feature annotations shown in this document.]
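Description:
MSCV Puro SCRIB P305L is a gammaretroviral expression plasmid built on the pMSCV backbone for stable delivery of a mutant human SCRIB cDNA into mammalian cells. It is propagated in E. coli through a high-copy ColE1/pUC-type origin with ampicillin selection from the bla gene and its own promoter. The remaining bacterial annotations (fragments of lacZα, TcR, lacI, rop and bom, plus a lac promoter/operator) are backbone remnants with no evident role. The catalogue gives a total size of about 11.3 kb, while the sequenced record is 11,158 nt. The backbone and insert sizes are apparently entered in kilobases rather than base pairs.

The transferred region is bounded by murine embryonic stem cell virus 5' and 3' LTRs. Downstream of the 5' LTR lie the MESV Ψ packaging signal and a truncated gag segment lacking its start codon, which together promote packaging of the genomic RNA when viral proteins are supplied in trans by a packaging cell line. The 5' LTR also serves as the promoter for the roughly 4.9 kb SCRIB open reading frame, which was inserted by Gateway cloning and encodes the Scribble polarity scaffold protein. A mouse PGK promoter then drives puromycin N-acetyltransferase, so transduced cells can be selected with puromycin independently of LTR-driven transcription.

The insert carries a substitution at residue 305. The plasmid name and the mutation field specify proline to leucine, so the purpose line's "lysine" appears to be an error. No epitope tag or reporter is annotated. The associated publication concerns Scribble's interaction with the NADPH oxidase complex in macrophage polarization, suggesting use for comparing mutant with wild-type SCRIB, although the record does not state the functional consequence of the mutation.
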