Addgene plasmid #88887: MSCV Puro SCRIB P305L
Purpose: SCRIB - Proline to Lysine mutation at 305 a.a. in MSCV backbone
Depositing lab: Senthil Muthuswamy. Depositing organization: University Health Network. Publication: An interaction between Scribble and the NADPH oxidase complex controls M1 macrophage polarization and function. Zheng W, Umitsu M, Jagan I, Tran CW, Ishiyama N, BeGora M, Araki K, Ohashi PS, Ikura M, Muthuswamy SK. Nat Cell Biol. 2016 Nov;18(11):1244-1252. doi: 10.1038/ncb3413. Epub 2016 Oct 3. PubMed 27694890.
Backbone
  Vector backbone: pMSCV
  Backbone size w/o insert (bp): 6
  Total vector size (bp): 11330
  Vector type: Retroviral
  Selectable markers: Puromycin
Growth in bacteria
  Bacterial resistance: Ampicillin, 100 μg/mL
  Growth temperature: 37°C
  Growth strain: NEB Stable
  Copy number: High Copy
Gene/Insert
  Gene/Insert name: SCRIB
  Species: H. sapiens (human)
  Insert size (bp): 5
  Mutation: Proline to Leucine mutation @ 305th amino acid
  GenBank ID: NM_182706
  Entrez Gene: SCRIB (a.k.a. CRIB1, SCRB1, SCRIB1, Vartul, oSCRIB)
  Promoter: MSCV promoter
  Cloning method: Gateway Cloning
  Sequencing primers: 5′ CCCTTGAACCTCCTCGTTCGACC; 3′ CAGCGGGGCTGCTAAAGCGCATGC
Resource information
  A portion of this plasmid was derived from a plasmid made by: Weiyue Zhang - University Health Network (UHN) @ The Princess Margaret Cancer Center
Terms and licenses: Academic/Nonprofit Terms; Industry Terms: Not Available to Industry
How to cite: MSCV Puro SCRIB P305L was a gift from Senthil Muthuswamy (Addgene plasmid # 88887 ; http://n2t.net/addgene:88887 ; RRID:Addgene_88887)
