>Addgene plasmid #88887 | MSCV Puro SCRIB P305L | addgene partial sequence | sequence record 204808 | MSCV-rev 5'-CAGCGGGGCTGCTAAAGCGCATGC-3'
GCGCCTCCCCTACCCGGTAGAATTCTTAACCCTAGGAGGGCACAGGGCCCAGGCCACGGCGCCCAGGCCT
TACGGGGCGGCGGCTGCTGCACAGTGCCACATCTTCAGGGCCCACAGCGCCGGGTGAGGGCCTGCCCAGA
AGCACCAGAGCCACTTCTCCATCCTCCTCCTGCGGGCCAGGGCTGGGAGATGGTTCCAGGGACCTCAACT
CCTCAGCAAAGTCCGGTGACAGGCGTCCCGGGGAGGTGCTGGTCTGGGGGCCAAGGTCTTCCACAGGGGT
GGGCGACGGGGTGGGCGCAGGGGAAGGGGCCTCGGCCAGTCGCTCCAGGGGCCCCCGCGTGCCCCGGCCT
TCCTGGGACCTGCTGAGGACCATCTGTGCTCGGAGAGCGTCCTGTTCCAATGACTTCATCCTGGCTGCCC
TCCACAGCGCACGCTTCTCGGCCTCCAGGGCCCGGAGCTCGGCAGGGGACAGGGCACGCTCGGGTGCCGG
TGGCTCCGGACTCTGCACGCGCAGCCGCTCCTGGTGGCGCCGTTCAGCTTTGGCCGTCCGCACCGGGGCG
CCACCTCCCAGGGGCGGGGGGGACGCCGGGCTCTGCCTTGAGGTGGGGCTCGGGCTGGCCCAGGGTGGCT
GCTCATCCTCCTGTTCCTCCTCGCCCAGCGTCTCCCCGTCCAGGGCGAGCCTCGCTTCGGCCCCAGCCTC
TGCCGCCTCCCGCAGCATCTGCGCTCTCTTCTGCTGTAGTTTTCTGGCTTCCTCCTCCTGCATCTTCCGC
AGGTCGTCAGCACCCACCAGGGACACGCGCTTA
